>Addgene plasmid #75206 | Human NCKX3-FlagTag (pcDNA3.1-) | depositor full sequence | sequence record 142852 | Human NCKX3-FlagTag (pcDNA3.1-) sequence 9151 bps
GACGGATCGGGAGATCTCCCGATCCCCTATGGTGCACTCTCAGTACAATCTGCTCTGATGCCGCATAGTT
AAGCCAGTATCTGCTCCCTGCTTGTGTGTTGGAGGTCGCTGAGTAGTGCGCGAGCAAAATTTAAGCTACA
ACAAGGCAAGGCTTGACCGACAATTGCATGAAGAATCTGCTTAGGGTTAGGCGTTTTGCGCTGCTTCGCG
ATGTACGGGCCAGATATACGCGTTGACATTGATTATTGACTAGTTATTAATAGTAATCAATTACGGGGTC
ATTAGTTCATAGCCCATATATGGAGTTCCGCGTTACATAACTTACGGTAAATGGCCCGCCTGGCTGACCG
CCCAACGACCCCCGCCCATTGACGTCAATAATGACGTATGTTCCCATAGTAACGCCAATAGGGACTTTCC
ATTGACGTCAATGGGTGGAGTATTTACGGTAAACTGCCCACTTGGCAGTACATCAAGTGTATCATATGCC
AAGTACGCCCCCTATTGACGTCAATGACGGTAAATGGCCCGCCTGGCATTATGCCCAGTACATGACCTTA
TGGGACTTTCCTACTTGGCAGTACATCTACGTATTAGTCATCGCTATTACCATGGTGATGCGGTTTTGGC
AGTACATCAATGGGCGTGGATAGCGGTTTGACTCACGGGGATTTCCAAGTCTCCACCCCATTGACGTCAA
TGGGAGTTTGTTTTGGCACCAAAATCAACGGGACTTTCCAAAATGTCGTAACAACTCCGCCCCATTGACG
CAAATGGGCGGTAGGCGTGTACGGTGGGAGGTCTATATAAGCAGAGCTCTCTGGCTAACTAGAGAACCCA
CTGCTTACTGGCTTATCGAAATTAATACGACTCACTATAGGGAGACCCAAGCTGGCTAGCGTTTAAACGG
GCCCTCTAGACTCGAGCGGCCGCCACTGTGCTGGATATCAGGATGCGGCCGTCCGGCGACGAGGACCGCG
CGCGTCGCCGCCGCCGCCGCCGCCGCCGGAGGGACCTTCTGCTGAGCCAGCTCTGCTTCCTGGCCTCGGT
GGCGCTGCTGCTCTGGTCGCTGTCGAGCCTGCGAGAGCAGAAGGAGCTTGACCTCATGGACCTCATAGGG
GAAGACAGAAAGTGGATGATGGCGAGGAAGGACTACAAGGACGACGATGACAAGCTGATGCAGGTGAACG
ACACTCTGACTTCCGAAGATGCCGGACTCCGGAACAGCAAGAACTGCACCGAACCAGCCCTGCATGAATT
CCCCAATGACATCTTCACAAACGAGGATAGAAGACAAGGTGCGGTGGTCCTCCATGTGCTCTGTGCCATA
TACATGTTCTATGCGCTGGCCATTGTGTGTGATGACTTCTTCGTCCCTTCCTTGGAAAAGATCTGTGAGC
GCCTGCACCTCAGTGAAGATGTGGCTGGGGCCACATTCATGGCAGCGGGAAGTTCAGCCCCAGAGCTGTT
CACATCGGTCATAGGGGTCTTCATCACCAAAGGCGATGTGGGAGTTGGCACCATCGTGGGCTCAGCGGTA
TTCAACATCCTGTGCATCATTGGTGTCTGTGGGCTCTTTGCTGGGCAGGTTGTGGCTCTTTCCTCCTGGT
GCCTACTGAGGGATTCTATCTACTACACGCTGTCTGTGATCGCGCTCATCGTGTTTATTTATGATGAAAA
AGTTTCCTGGTGGGAGTCTTTAGTCCTTGTGCTGATGTATCTTATCTACATTGTCATCATGAAATATAAC
GCTTGCATACATCAGTGCTTTGAGAGGAGGACAAAAGGTGCCGGGAACATGGTCAACGGATTGGCCAACA
ATGCTGAAATTGATGACAGCAGCAACTGCGACGCAACTGTGGTGCTACTTAAGAAAGCAAATTTCCACCG
CAAAGCATCAGTGATCATGGTAGACGAGCTGCTGTCAGCCTACCCACACCAGCTTTCCTTCTCTGAGGCT
GGCCTTCGAATCATGATAACCAGCCACTTTCCCCCCAAGACCCGGCTCTCCATGGCCAGTCGCATGTTGA
TCAATGAGAGACAAAGATTGATAAACAGCAGGGCTTATACCAACGGGGAATCTGAGGTGGCCATCAAAAT
CCCAATTAAGCACACCGTGGAGAATGGGACAGGGCCCAGCAGTGCCCCAGACAGGGGCGTGAATGGGACA
CGGAGGGACGATGTTGTGGCTGAGGCTGGCAACGAAACAGAGAATGAAAATGAGGACAATGAGAATGATG
AGGAGGAAGAGGAGGACGAGGATGATGATGAAGGACCGTACACACCATTCGACACCCCCTCGGGTAAACT
GGAAACAGTGAAATGGGCGTTCACCTGGCCGCTGAGTTTCGTCTTATACTTCACTGTACCCAACTGCAAC
AAGCCGCGCTGGGAGAAATGGTTCATGGTGACGTTTGCTTCCTCCACGCTGTGGATCGCAGCCTTCTCCT
ACATGATGGTGTGGATGGTCACAATCATTGGTTACACCCTGGGGATTCCTGACGTCATCATGGGGATCAC
CTTCCTGGCTGCTGGGACCAGCGTGCCTGACTGCATGGCCAGCCTCATTGTGGCCAGACAAGGGATGGGG
GACATGGCTGTGTCCAACTCCATTGGGAGCAACGTGTTTGACATCCTGATTGGCCTCGGTCTCCCCTGGG
CTCTGCAGACCCTGGCTGTGGATTACGGATCCTACATCCGGCTGAATAGCAGGGGGCTGATCTACTCCGT
AGGCTTGCTCCTGGCCTCTGTTTTTGTCACGGTGTTCGGCGTCCACCTGAACAAGTGGCAGCTGGACAAG
AAGCTGGGCTGTGGGTGCCTCCTCCTGTATGGTGTGTTCCTGTGCTTCTCCATCATGACTGAGTTCAACG
TGTTCACCTTTGTGAACCTGCCCATGTGCGGGGACCACTGAGCCGCCGGGTGCCCACAGAGGCTCAGCTC
CTTCTTTTCTGTGCAATACGAGACCCGGCCGCACCCCGAGTCACACAGGCCCCCGGGGCCACGGCGTTCG
TCTCTCCTGTGCTGTCCTCAGGCCTCCGCTCCTGTTTTGGTGGCCCAGGCTCTCCCCTGACCCATCCTCG
CTCCCCCACCTCCTTGGGTCATGCCCACCCACCCTTTCCTGCCTCCTCCGTGTGAAGACATCCAACATCC
ACGTGACTTTTCCAGCTCCATTTTTGAACAGTGACTGAGATTCTAGAAAAACTGGCTGCTAACTGGCCTG
AGCCAGGCAACACTGATTCCAATCCCTCCTCCTTTTTTAAGTTATTTGATGGAAGACTCACCTAATTTGT
GACCTGAGACTGTTGAAGAAATAGAGAGGAGGGGGCCCGTTGATTACAGAGAGCATTTGGGATTTTGTTT
GGTTTGGAGATGATGCCTAGGTTACTGGGTTTGGGGGGATTGTTTTCTTTTGGGGGCCTTCCCCTTTTAC
TCCTTTTCTTCCAGAGATCAAGAGCTTCTCTTGCATCTTCTTCCACTGGGCTCTGGATTAATCAATTACC
CAAAGGCTGCACCTGCCGTGTTGTCTGGGCTTGCATCCCAGATGTGTTGGAGTATGCATGGATGTAGTGC
TTTTTAGAGGAGCCACTGGGCAAGGCCACCAAGAACAAATGCATGACATTTTATAGCCAAGGACGCCTCG
CTAAAGTCTTATGGGCGTCCCCTGGGGTTGGGGGGGCACAAGGTTTTGGAGGAAGAAGACAACTTCCCTC
ATTCCATCATCACCATCTCTTTCTCACTAGGTTCTTTCTAGTTTTCAAGCAATAGTTCTAGCCTGCCTTG
GACAAGGGGGCCCCAGTTAAACAAACTACCCATCCATGAGCTGCCAGGCAGTCAAAAACAGAAGCTTCCC
CGACTTGTGAGTCCCTGAGATGTGCTCTTGTTGTTTGGCATTTGGGGTGACAGGGAGTGACCCAGAGGCC
ACCACTGCTTTTCATGCAGGAGTTACAGACACTGGTTTCTTGGAAAATGGAGAGAAGCGCACTTTGCACA
GACGTCGTCAATTAAGTCCCAATTTGCCACTTGGTATTGAGTACACTGGACCCTGACCACTGGCTCTTGG
GCAAACGTCCTTCCTCACGGGGCGCCTCCGCCAAGCCGGCCCAGCTGCACCCCTCCCTTCCTGGAGGGAT
GGCCAGGGAAGGAGAAAACAGAGAACTGACACCTTTGAAACCACAGAATGTGTTACATGCAGACTCGCTC
AAGGGCATAAGTTATTGTGAACGTTTTTGCCAATCACTGCTCAACAGCCCTGCTAGATTTTGTATGATGC
TGAATTATTATGCAGACTAATTCCACCCAGTTGAGACACACCATGCTTGTTCACTTGTATTTATTGAAAC
TGTGGATTCTTGCCCGTGCTGTCCCTTGTATTTACTTTAAGCACTGATCACTTATCATTCATTCGGTATG
GTTTTCCCTGTCCCTTGTACACATTCTGGTATGAATTTGTAAAAATAACCTGCTACAAATTGGTTGAATG
TTTCTGTCTGTGGTGCGAACCAGCATTAACGGATGGGGCACGTGCCCAACTGAGGAACAGGAGAAGAAAT
CACCAATTTGGGCTCTCAGAGCTAAGACACACTTATTGATTCTGTTGCACATTTTGCACTGGTTTATGGC
GATTGTTTTCTTGGACGGATAGTGTAAAATAAACTTCTCTGTTCTCTAAAAAAAAAAAAAAAAAGGGCGG
CCGCTCTAGAGGATCCGAGCTCGGTACCAAGCTTAAGTTTAAACCGCTGATCAGCCTCGACTGTGCCTTC
TAGTTGCCAGCCATCTGTTGTTTGCCCCTCCCCCGTGCCTTCCTTGACCCTGGAAGGTGCCACTCCCACT
GTCCTTTCCTAATAAAATGAGGAAATTGCATCGCATTGTCTGAGTAGGTGTCATTCTATTCTGGGGGGTG
GGGTGGGGCAGGACAGCAAGGGGGAGGATTGGGAAGACAATAGCAGGCATGCTGGGGATGCGGTGGGCTC
TATGGCTTCTGAGGCGGAAAGAACCAGCTGGGGCTCTAGGGGGTATCCCC
[124 nt withheld, positions 5021-5144]
C
[91 nt withheld, positions 5146-5236]
A
[49 nt withheld, positions 5238-5286]
CCTTTGACGTTGGAGTCCACGTTCTTT
[37 nt withheld, positions 5314-5350]
ACCCTATCTCGGTCTATTCTTTTGATTTATAAGGGATTTTGCCGATTTCGGCCTATTGGTTAAAAAATGA
GCTGATTTAACAAAAATTTAACGCGAATTAATTCTGTGGAATGTGTGTCAGTTAGGGTGTGGAAAGTCCC
CAGGCTCCCCAGCAGGCAGAAGTATGCAAAGCATGCATCTCAATTAGTCAGCAACCAGGTGTGGAAAGTC
CCCAGGCTCCCCAGCAGGCAGAAGTATGCAAAGCATGCATCTCAATTAGTCAGCAACCATAGTCCCGCCC
CTAACTCCGCCCATCCCGCCCCTAACTCCGCCCAGTTCCGCCCATTCTCCGCCCCATGGCTGACTAATTT
TTTTTATTTATGCAGAGGCCGAGGCCGCCTCTGCCTCTGAGCTATTCCAGAAGTAGTGAGGAGGCTTTTT
TGGAGGCCTAGGCTTTTGCAAAAAGCTCCCGGGAGCTTGTATATCCATTTTCGGATCTGATCAAGAGACA
GGATGAGGATCGTTTCGCATGATTGAACAAGATGGATTGCACGCAGGTTCTCCGGCCGCTTGGGTGGAGA
GGCTATTCGGCTATGACTGGGCACAACAGACAATCGGCTGCTCTGATGCCGCCGTGTTCCGGCTGTCAGC
GCAGGGGCGCCCGGTTCTTTTTGTCAAGACCGACCTGTCCGGTGCCCTGAATGAACTGCAGGACGAGGCA
GCGCGGCTATCGTGGCTGGCCACGACGGGCGTTCCTTGCGCAGCTGTGCTCGACGTTGTCACTGAAGCGG
GAAGGGACTGGCTGCTATTGGGCGAAGTGCCGGGGCAGGATCTCCTGTCATCTCACCTTGCTCCTGCCGA
GAAAGTATCCATCATGGCTGATGCAATGCGGCGGCTGCATACGCTTGATCCGGCTACCTGCCCATTCGAC
CACCAAGCGAAACATCGCATCGAGCGAGCACGTACTCGGATGGAAGCCGGTCTTGTCGATCAGGATGATC
TGGACGAAGAGCATCAGGGGCTCGCGCCAGCCGAACTGTTCGCCAGGCTCAAGGCGCGCATGCCCGACGG
CGAGGATCTCGTCGTGACCCATGGCGATGCCTGCTTGCCGAATATCATGGTGGAAAATGGCCGCTTTTCT
GGATTCATCGACTGTGGCCGGCTGGGTGTGGCGGACCGCTATCAGGACATAGCGTTGGCTACCCGTGATA
TTGCTGAAGAGCTTGGCGGCGAATGGGCTGACCGCTTCCTCGTGCTTTACGGTATCGCCGCTCCCGATTC
GCAGCGCATCGCCTTCTATCGCCTTCTTGACGAGTTCTTCTGAGCGGGACTCTGGGGTTCGAAATGACCG
ACCAAGCGACGCCCAACCTGCCATCACGAGATTTCGATTCCACCGCCGCCTTCTATGAAAGGTTGGGCTT
CGGAATCGTTTTCCGGGACGCCGGCTGGATGATCCTCCAGCGCGGGGATCTCATGCTGGAGTTCTTCGCC
CACCCCAACTTGTTTATTGCAGCTTATAATGGTTACAAATAAAGCAATAGCATCACAAATTTCACAAATA
AAGCATTTTTTTCACTGCATTCTAGTTGTGGTTTGTCCAAACTCATCAATGTATCTTATCATGTCTGTAT
ACCGTCGACCTCTAGCTAGAGCTTGGCGTAATCATGGTCATAGCTGTTTCCTGTGTGAAATTGTTATCCG
CTCACAATTCCACACAACATACGAGCCGGAAGCATAAAGTGTAAAGCCTGGGGTGCCTAATGAGTGAGCT
AACTCACATTAATTGCGTTGCGCTCACTGCCCGCTTTCCAGTCGGGAAACCTGTCGTGCCAGCTGCATTA
ATGAATCGGCCAACGCGCGGGGAGAGGCGGTTTGCGTATTGGGCGCTCTTCCGCTTCCTCGCTCACTGAC
TCGCTGCGCTCGGTCGTTCGGCTGCGGCGAGCGGTATCAGCTCACTCAAAGGCGGTAATACGGTTATCCA
CAGAATCAGGGGATAACGCAGGAAAGAACATGTGAGCAAAAGGCCAGCAAAAGGCCAGGAACCGTAAAAA
GGCCGCGTTGCTGGCGTTTTTCCATAGGCTCCGCCCCCCTGACGAGCATCACAAAAATCGACGCTCAAGT
CAGAGGTGGCGAAACCCGACAGGACTATAAAGATACCAGGCGTTTCCCCCTGGAAGCTCCCTCGTGCGCT
CTCCTGTTCCGACCCTGCCGCTTACCGGATACCTGTCCGCCTTTCTCCCTTCGGGAAGCGTGGCGCTTTC
TCATAGCTCACGCTGTAGGTATCTCAGTTCGGTGTAGGTCGTTCGCTCCAAGCTGGGCTGTGTGCACGAA
CCCCCCGTTCAGCCCGACCGCTGCGCCTTATCCGGTAACTATCGTCTTGAGTCCAACCCGGTAAGACACG
ACTTATCGCCACTGGCAGCAGCCACTGGTAACAGGATTAGCAGAGCGAGGTATGTAGGCGGTGCTACAGA
GTTCTTGAAGTGGTGGCCTAACTACGGCTACACTAGAAGAACAGTATTTGGTATCTGCGCTCTGCTGAAG
CCAGTTACCTTCGGAAAAAGAGTTGGTAGCTCTTGATCCGGCAAACAAACCACCGCTGGTAGCGGTTTTT
TTGTTTGCAAGCAGCAGATTACGCGCAGAAAAAAAGGATCTCAAGAAGATCCTTTGATCTTTTCTACGGG
GTCTGACGCTCAGTGGAACGAAAACTCACGTTAAGGGATTTTGGTCATGAGATTATCAAAAAGGATCTTC
ACCTAGATCCTTTTAAATTAAAAATGAAGTTTTAAATCAATCTAAAGTATATATGAGTAAACTTGGTCTG
ACAGTTACCAATGCTTAATCAGTGAGGCACCTATCTCAGCGATCTGTCTATTTCGTTCATCCATAGTTGC
CTGACTCCCCGTCGTGTAGATAACTACGATACGGGAGGGCTTACCATCTGGCCCCAGTGCTGCAATGATA
CCGCGAGACCCACGCTCACCGGCTCCAGATTTATCAGCAATAAACCAGCCAGCCGGAAGGGCCGAGCGCA
GAAGTGGTCCTGCAACTTTATCCGCCTCCATCCAGTCTATTAATTGTTGCCGGGAAGCTAGAGTAAGTAG
TTCGCCAGTTAATAGTTTGCGCAACGTTGTTGCCATTGCTACAGGCATCGTGGTGTCACGCTCGTCGTTT
GGTATGGCTTCATTCAGCTCCGGTTCCCAACGATCAAGGCGAGTTACATGATCCCCCATGTTGTGCAAAA
AAGCGGTTAGCTCCTTCGGTCCTCCGATCGTTGTCAGAAGTAAGTTGGCCGCAGTGTTATCACTCATGGT
TATGGCAGCACTGCATAATTCTCTTACTGTCATGCCATCCGTAAGATGCTTTTCTGTGACTGGTGAGTAC
TCAACCAAGTCATTCTGAGAATAGTGTATGCGGCGACCGAGTTGCTCTTGCCCGGCGTCAATACGGGATA
ATACCGCGCCACATAGCAGAACTTTAAAAGTGCTCATCATTGGAAAACGTTCTTCGGGGCGAAAACTCTC
AAGGATCTTACCGCTGTTGAGATCCAGTTCGATGTAACCCACTCGTGCACCCAACTGATCTTCAGCATCT
TTTACTTTCACCAGCGTTTCTGGGTGAGCAAAAACAGGAAGGCAAAATGCCGCAAAAAAGGGAATAAGGG
CGACACGGAAATGTTGAATACTCATACTCTTCCTTTTTCAATATTATTGAAGCATTTATCAGGGTTATTG
TCTCATGAGCGGATACATATTTGAATGTATTTAGAAAAATAAACAAATAGGGGTTCCGCGCACATTTCCC
CGAAAAGTGCCACCTGACGTC
Features (pLannotate 1.2.2; 20 found; start..end, strand, type, name):
     28..80      -  misc_feature   bom (fragment): basis of mobility region from pBR322
    235..614     +  enhancer       CMV enhancer: human cytomegalovirus immediate early enhancer
    615..818     +  promoter       CMV promoter: human cytomegalovirus (CMV) immediate early promoter
    814..847     +  LTR            5' LTR (truncated) (fragment): truncated 5' long terminal repeat (LTR) from HIV-1
    863..881     +  promoter       T7 promoter: promoter for bacteriophage T7 RNA polymerase
    953..2905    +  CDS            Slc24a3: NCKX3_MOUSE - Also known as Nckx3. Experimental evidence at protein level: Swiss-Prot protein existence level 1. Transports 1 Ca(2+) and 1 K(+) in exchange for 4 Na(+). From Mus musculus (Mouse).
   4751..4975    +  polyA_signal   bGH poly(A) signal: bovine growth hormone polyadenylation signal
   4979..5000    +  promoter       SV40 promoter (fragment): SV40 enhancer and early promoter
   5021..5449    +  rep_origin     f1 ori (sequence partly withheld): f1 bacteriophage origin of replication; arrow indicates direction of (+) strand synthesis
   5463..5792    +  promoter       SV40 promoter: SV40 enhancer and early promoter
   5859..6650    +  CDS            neo: KKA2_KLEPN - Also known as kan, nptII. Experimental evidence at protein level: Swiss-Prot protein existence level 1. Resistance to kanamycin, neomycin, paromomycin, ribostamycin, butirosin and gentamicin B. From Klebsiella pneumoniae.
   6674..6832    +  CDS            ble (fragment): BLE_KLEPN - Experimental evidence at protein level: Swiss-Prot protein existence level 1. Binding protein with a strong affinity to the bleomycin family of antibiotics. Binds to CL990; an antimitotic-antibiotic compound. From Klebsiella pneumoniae.
   6827..6948    +  polyA_signal   SV40 poly(A) signal: SV40 polyadenylation signal
   7021..7037    -  protein_bind   lac operator: The lac repressor binds to the lac operator to inhibit transcription in E. coli. This inhibition can be relieved by adding lactose or isopropyl-β-D-thiogalactopyranoside (IPTG). lac repressor encoded by lacI
   7045..7075    -  promoter       lac promoter: promoter for the E. coli lac operon
   7090..7111    -  protein_bind   CAP binding site: CAP binding activates transcription in the presence of cAMP. E. coli catabolite activator protein
   7124..7216    -  CDS            lacI (fragment): lac repressor; lacI; The lac repressor binds to the lac operator to inhibit transcription in E. coli. This inhibition can be relieved by adding lactose or isopropyl-β-D-thiogalactopyranoside (IPTG).
   7399..7984    -  rep_origin     ori: high-copy-number ColE1/pMB1/pBR322/pUC origin of replication
   8155..9015    -  CDS            AmpR: β-lactamase; bla; confers resistance to ampicillin, carbenicillin, and related antibiotics
   9016..9120    -  promoter       AmpR promoter: bla
