[The description below was written by a language model from this plasmid's Addgene catalogue record and pLannotate feature annotations shown in this document.]
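Description:
Human NCKX3-FlagTag (pcDNA3.1-) is a 9,151 bp mammalian expression plasmid built on the pcDNA3.1(-) backbone that carries the human SLC24A3 cDNA. This gene encodes NCKX3, a potassium-dependent sodium-calcium exchanger that moves Ca2+ and K+ across the membrane in exchange for Na+. The plasmid is propagated in E. coli through a high-copy ColE1/pUC-type origin and selected with ampicillin via the β-lactamase gene and its own promoter. An f1 origin is also present for single-stranded DNA production. For stable selection in mammalian cells, an SV40 enhancer/early promoter drives the neomycin phosphotransferase gene, followed by an SV40 polyadenylation signal, which confers G418 resistance.

The expression cassette places the coding sequence downstream of the human cytomegalovirus immediate-early enhancer and promoter. A T7 promoter between the CMV promoter and the insert allows in vitro transcription. The automated annotation matched the roughly 1.95 kb open reading frame to the mouse Slc24a3 orthologue, but the catalogue entry specifies the human gene, so this label most likely reflects sequence homology. The depositor states that the FLAG epitope is inserted internally within the coding region rather than at a terminus; its exact position is not shown in the feature table. About 1.8 kb of unannotated sequence lies between the end of the ORF and the bovine growth hormone polyadenylation signal. This is consistent with the depositor's note that the construct retains a long 3' UTR, which distinguishes it from the related untagged plasmid. Small annotated fragments such as the HIV-1 LTR, ble and lacI hits appear to be backbone remnants or incidental matches. The construct is intended for expression and epitope-based detection of NCKX3 in mammalian cells.
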