Addgene plasmid #75206: Human NCKX3-FlagTag (pcDNA3.1-)
Purpose: Mammalian expression of SLC24A3
Depositing lab: Jonathan Lytton. Depositing organization: University of Calgary. Publication: Molecular cloning of a third member of the potassium-dependent sodium-calcium exchanger gene family, NCKX3. Kraev A, Quednau BD, Leach S, Li XF, Dong H, Winkfein R, Perizzolo M, Cai X, Yang R, Philipson KD, Lytton J. J Biol Chem. 2001 Jun 22;276(25):23161-72. Epub 2001 Apr 9. 10.1074/jbc.M102314200 PubMed 11294880.
Backbone
  Vector backbone: pcDNA3.1-
  Vector type: Mammalian Expression
  Selectable markers: Neomycin (select with G418)
Growth in bacteria
  Bacterial resistance: Ampicillin, 100 μg/mL
  Growth temperature: 37°C
  Growth strain: DH5alpha
  Copy number: High Copy
Gene/Insert
  Gene/Insert name: SLC24A3 (alt name: NCKX3)
  Species: H. sapiens (human)
  Entrez Gene: SLC24A3 (a.k.a. NCKX3)
  Promoter: CMV
  Tag / fusion protein: FLAG
  Cloning method: Unknown
  Sequencing primers: 5′ CMV-F; 3′ BGH-rev
Terms and licenses: Academic/Nonprofit Terms; Industry Terms: Not Available to Industry
Depositor comments: FLAG tag is inserted internal to the protein coding region, as annotated in the annotated sequence file. Note, in addition to the flag tag, this plasmid differs from Plasmid 75205: Human NCKX3 (pcDNA3.1+) in that it includes a long 3' UTR sequence after the NCX3 ORF.
How to cite: Human NCKX3-FlagTag (pcDNA3.1-) was a gift from Jonathan Lytton (Addgene plasmid # 75206 ; http://n2t.net/addgene:75206 ; RRID:Addgene_75206)
