>Addgene plasmid #75206 | Human NCKX3-FlagTag (pcDNA3.1-) | addgene partial sequence | sequence record 147819 | CMV-F 5'-CGCAAATGGGCGGTAGGCGTG-3'
GAGCTCTCTGGCTAACTAGAGAACCCACTGCTTACTGGCTTATCGAAATTAATACGACTCACTATAGGGA
GACCCAAGCTGGCTAGCGTTTAAACGGGCCCTCTAGACTCGAGCGGCCGCCACTGTGCTGGATATCAGGA
TGCGGCCGTCCGGCGACGAGGACCGCGCGCGTCGCCGCCGCCGCCGCCGCCGCCGGAGGGACCTTCTGCT
GAGCCAGCTCTGCTTCCTGGCCTCGGTGGCGCTGCTGCTCTGGTCGCTGTCGAGCCTGCGAGAGCAGAAG
GAGCTTGACCTCATGGACCTCATAGGGGAAGACAGAAAGTGGATGATGGCGAGGAAGGACTACAAGGACG
ACGATGACAAGCTGATGCAGGTGAACGACACTCTGACTTCCGAAGATGCCGGACTCCGGAACAGCAAGAA
CTGCACCGAACCAGCCCTGCATGAATTCCCCAATGACATCTTCACAAACGAGGATAGAAGACAAGGTGCG
GTGGTCCTCCATGTGCTCTGTGCCATATACATGTTCTATGCGCTGGCCATTGTGTGTGATGACTTCTTCG
TCCCTTCCTTGGAAAAGATCTGTGAGCGCCTGCACCTCAGTGAAGATGTGGCTGGGGCCACATTCATGGC
AGCGGGAAGTTCAGCCCCAGAGCTGTTCACATCGGTCATAGGGGTCTTCATCACCAAAGGCGATGTGGGA
GTTGGCACCATCGTGGGCTCAGCGGTATTCAACATCCTGTGCATCATTGGTGTCTGTGGGCTCTTTGCTG
GGCAGGTTGTGGCTCTTTCCTCCTGGTGCCTACTGAGGGATTCTATCTACTACACGCTGTCTGTGATCGC
GCTCATCGTGTTTATTTATGATGAAAAAGTTTCCTGGTGGGAGTCTTTAGTCCTTGTGCTGATGTATCTT
ATCTACATTGTCATCATGAAATATAACGCTTGCATACATCAGTGCTTTGAGAGGAGGAC
