>Addgene plasmid #75206 | Human NCKX3-FlagTag (pcDNA3.1-) | addgene partial sequence | sequence record 147824 | BGH-rev 5'-TAGAAGGCACAGTCGAGG-3'
GTACCGAGCTCGGATCCTCTAGAGCGGCCGCCCTTTTTTTTTTTTTTTTTAGAGAACAGAGAAGTTTATT
TTACACTATCCGTCCAAGAAAACAATCGCCATAAACCAGTGCAAAATGTGCAACAGAATCAATAAGTGTG
TCTTAGCTCTGAGAGCCCAAATTGGTGATTTCTTCTCCTGTTCCTCAGTTGGGCACGTGCCCCATCCGTT
AATGCTGGTTCGCACCACAGACAGAAACATTCAACCAATTTGTAGCAGGTTATTTTTACAAATTCATACC
AGAATGTGTACAAGGGACAGGGAAAACCATACCGAATGAATGATAAGTGATCAGTGCTTAAAGTAAATAC
AAGGGACAGCACGGGCAAGAATCCACAGTTTCAATAAATACAAGTGAACAAGCATGGTGTGTCTCAACTG
GGTGGAATTAGTCTGCATAATAATTCAGCATCATACAAAATCTAGCAGGGCTGTTGAGCAGTGATTGGCA
AAAACGTTCACAATAACTTATGCCCTTGAGCGAGTCTGCATGTAACACATTCTGTGGTTTCAAAGGTGTC
AGTTCTCTGTTTTCTCCTTCCCTGGCCATCCCTCCAGGAAGGGAGGGGTGCAGCTGGGCCGGCTTGGCGG
AGGCGCCCCGTGAGGAAGGACGTTTGCCCAAGAGCCAGTGGTCAGGGTCCAGTGTACTCAATACCAAGTG
GCAAATTGGGACTTAATTGACGACGTCTGTGCAAAGTGCGCTTCTCTCCATTTTCCAAGAAACCAGTGTC
TGTAACTCCTGCATGAAAAGCAGTGGTGGCCTCTGGGTCACTCCCTGTCACCCCAAATGCCAAACAACAA
GAGCACATCTCAGGGACTCACAAGTCGGGGAAGCTTCTGTTTTTGACTGCCTGGCAGCTCATGGATGGGT
AGTTTGTTTAACTGGGGCCCCCTTGTCCAAGGCAGGCTAGAACTATTGCTTGAAAACTAGAAAGAACCTA
GTGAGAAAGAGATGGTGATGATGGAATGAGGGAAGTTGTCTTCTTCCTCCAAAACCTTGTGCCCCCCC
